Addgene plasmid #182256: pmiRGLO Dual-Luciferase-PDAP1-3'UTR-Mut4x
Purpose: Human PDAP1 3` UTR region mutated in 4x binding site for miR-150 cloned downstream of luciferase reporter gene
Depositing lab: Silvia Monticelli. Depositing organization: Institute for Research in Biomedicine, Switzerland. Publication: RFX transcription factors control a miR-150/PDAP1 axis that restrains the proliferation of human T cells. Chirichella M, Bianchi N, Dzafo E, Foli E, Gualdrini F, Kenyon A, Natoli G, Monticelli S. PLoS Biol. 2022 Feb 10;20(2):e3001538. doi: 10.1371/journal.pbio.3001538. PubMed 35143476.
Backbone
  Vector backbone: pmirGLO Dual-Luciferase
  Backbone manufacturer: Promega
  Backbone size w/o insert (bp): 7344
  Total vector size (bp): 7946
  Vector type: Mammalian Expression, Luciferase
Growth in bacteria
  Bacterial resistance: Ampicillin, 100 μg/mL
  Growth temperature: 37°C
  Growth strain: DH5alpha
  Copy number: High Copy
Gene/Insert
  Gene/Insert name: 3' UTR region of PDAP1 gene mutated in 4 binding sites for mir-150
  Species: H. sapiens (human)
  Insert size (bp): 604
  Cloning method: Restriction Enzyme; 5′ cloning site NheI (unknown if destroyed); 3′ cloning site XbaI (unknown if destroyed)
  Sequencing primers: 5′ AGA AGC TGC GCG GTG GTG TTG TG
Terms and licenses: Academic/Nonprofit Terms; Industry Terms: Not Available to Industry
Depositor comments: Please note there is a L95R mutation in hRluc. Depositor confirms this does not affect plasmid function.
How to cite: pmiRGLO Dual-Luciferase-PDAP1-3'UTR-Mut4x was a gift from Silvia Monticelli (Addgene plasmid # 182256 ; http://n2t.net/addgene:182256 ; RRID:Addgene_182256)
