[The description below was written by a language model from this plasmid's Addgene catalogue record and pLannotate feature annotations shown in this document.]
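Description:
pmiRGLO Dual-Luciferase-PDAP1-3'UTR-Mut4x is a mammalian dual-luciferase reporter plasmid of about 7.9 kb, built on the Promega pmirGLO backbone and designed to test microRNA-mediated regulation of a 3' UTR. It is propagated in E. coli as a high-copy plasmid through a ColE1/pUC-type origin, with β-lactamase providing ampicillin selection and a cer site that helps keep the plasmid monomeric.

The primary reporter is the synthetic firefly luciferase gene luc2, driven by the mouse PGK promoter. A roughly 600 bp fragment of the human PDAP1 3' UTR, in which four predicted miR-150 binding sites have been mutated, was inserted between NheI and XbaI sites downstream of luc2, so that it becomes part of the luciferase transcript. The feature table does not annotate this insert by name. It falls in the interval between the luc2 coding sequence and the SV40 poly(A) signal, where the automated annotation reports only a short fragmentary match to an unrelated human gene and vector remnants, which are probably incidental hits.

A second cassette uses the SV40 enhancer/early promoter to drive humanized Renilla luciferase followed by a neomycin phosphotransferase sequence and a synthetic poly(A) signal. It provides an internal normalisation control on the same plasmid and a marker associated with G418 resistance in mammalian cells. The depositor notes an L95R substitution in hRluc that is reported not to affect function.

With its binding sites disrupted, this construct serves as the mutant control for a corresponding wild-type PDAP1 3' UTR reporter. Loss of miR-150-dependent repression of firefly signal, relative to Renilla, indicates that the microRNA acts directly through those sites. The associated work studied a miR-150/PDAP1 axis in human T cell proliferation.
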