Features (pLannotate 1.2.2; 19 found; start..end, strand, type, name):
     35..534     +  promoter       PGK promoter: mouse phosphoglycerate kinase 1 promoter
    581..2233    +  CDS            luciferase: firefly luciferase synthetic luc2 version of the luciferase gene
   2261..2485    -  CDS            EEF1AKMT2 (fragment): EFMT2_HUMAN - Also known as C10orf138, METTL10 From Homo sapiens (Human).
   2866..2894    +  misc_feature   MCS (fragment): pUC18/19 multiple cloning site
   2901..2950    +  CDS            SET1 (fragment): solubility-enhancement tag derived from T7 phage gene 10B
   2958..2977    +  terminator     T7 terminator (fragment): transcription terminator for bacteriophage T7 RNA polymerase
   2999..3120    -  polyA_signal   SV40 poly(A) signal: SV40 polyadenylation signal
   3143..3211    -  CDS            large T antigen (fragment): large T antigen from SV40 (simian virus 40)
   3216..3248    +  rep_origin     M13 ori (fragment): M13 bacteriophage origin of replication; arrow indicates direction of (+) strand synthesis
   3249..3300    -  misc_feature   bom (fragment): basis of mobility region from pBR322
   3365..3722    +  promoter       SV40 promoter: SV40 enhancer and early promoter
   3773..4705    +  CDS            hRluc: Renilla luciferase human codon-optimized
   4756..5548    +  CDS            NeoR/KanR (fragment): aminoglycoside phosphotransferase from Tn5; aph(3')-II (or nptII); confers resistance to neomycin, kanamycin, and G418 (Geneticin®)
   5612..5660    +  polyA_signal   poly(A) signal: synthetic polyadenylation signal
   5681..5773    -  CDS            tnpA (fragment): TN5P_ECOLX - Also known as tnp. Experimental evidence at protein level: Swiss-Prot protein existence level 1. Mediates transposition of transposon Tn5 by a 'cut and paste' mechanism. First, the monomeric transposase binds the 19 bp inverted DNA repeats flanking the transposon. Then, dimerization of the DNA- bound transposase creates a synaptic DNA complex. After nicking of the first DNA strand, excision of the transposon proceeds through a series of intermediates. The transposase then mediates the insertion of the transposon at a new site by strand transfer. The activity of the wild- type tran
   5816..5920    +  promoter       AmpR promoter: bla
   5921..6781    +  CDS            AmpR: β-lactamase; bla; confers resistance to ampicillin, carbenicillin, and related antibiotics
   6939..7527    -  rep_origin     ori: high-copy-number ColE1/pMB1/pBR322/pUC origin of replication
   7643..7926    +  misc_feature   cer region: ColE1-derived recombination site that helps to maintain plasmids as monomers
>Addgene plasmid #182256 | pmiRGLO Dual-Luciferase-PDAP1-3'UTR-Mut4x | addgene full sequence | sequence record 359483 | Addgene NGS Result
ACGATGCGTCCGGCGTAGAGGATCGAGATCTACCGGGTAGGGGAGGCGCTTTTCCCAAGGCAGTCTGGAG
CATGCGCTTTAGCAGCCCCGCTGGGCACTTGGCGCTACACAAGTGGCCTCTGGCCTCGCACACATTCCAC
ATCCACCGGTAGGCGCCAACCGGCTCCGTTCTTTGGTGGCCCCTTCGCGCCACCTTCTACTCCTCCCCTA
GTCAGGAAGTTCCCCCCCGCCCCGCAGCTCGCGTCGTGCAGGACGTGACAAATGGAAGTAGCACGTCTCA
CTAGTCTCGTGCAGATGGACAGCACCGCTGAGCAATGGAAGCGGGTAGGCCTTTGGGGCAGCGGCCAATA
GCAGCTTTGCTCCTTCGCTTTCTGGGCTCAGAGGCTGGGAAGGGGTGGGTCCGGGGGCGGGCTCAGGGGC
GGGCTCAGGGGCGGGGCGGGCGCCCGAAGGTCCTCCGGAGGCCCGGCATTCTGCACGCTTCAAAAGCGCA
CGTCTGCCGCGCTGTTCTCCTCTTCCTCATCTCCGGGCCTTTCGACCTGCAGCCCAAGCTTGGCAATCCG
GTACTGTTGGTAAAGCCACCATGGAAGATGCCAAAAACATTAAGAAGGGCCCAGCGCCATTCTACCCACT
CGAAGACGGGACCGCCGGCGAGCAGCTGCACAAAGCCATGAAGCGCTACGCCCTGGTGCCCGGCACCATC
GCCTTTACCGACGCACATATCGAGGTGGACATTACCTACGCCGAGTACTTCGAGATGAGCGTTCGGCTGG
CAGAAGCTATGAAGCGCTATGGGCTGAATACAAACCATCGGATCGTGGTGTGCAGCGAGAATAGCTTGCA
GTTCTTCATGCCCGTGTTGGGTGCCCTGTTCATCGGTGTGGCTGTGGCCCCAGCTAACGACATCTACAAC
GAGCGCGAGCTGCTGAACAGCATGGGCATCAGCCAGCCCACCGTCGTATTCGTGAGCAAGAAAGGGCTGC
AAAAGATCCTCAACGTGCAAAAGAAGCTACCGATCATACAAAAGATCATCATCATGGATAGCAAGACCGA
CTACCAGGGCTTCCAAAGCATGTACACCTTCGTGACTTCCCATTTGCCACCCGGCTTCAACGAGTACGAC
TTCGTGCCCGAGAGCTTCGACCGGGACAAAACCATCGCCCTGATCATGAACAGTAGTGGCAGTACCGGAT
TGCCCAAGGGCGTAGCCCTACCGCACCGCACCGCTTGTGTCCGATTCAGTCATGCCCGCGACCCCATCTT
CGGCAACCAGATCATCCCCGACACCGCTATCCTCAGCGTGGTGCCATTTCACCACGGCTTCGGCATGTTC
ACCACGCTGGGCTACTTGATCTGCGGCTTTCGGGTCGTGCTCATGTACCGCTTCGAGGAGGAGCTATTCT
TGCGCAGCTTGCAAGACTATAAGATTCAATCTGCCCTGCTGGTGCCCACACTATTTAGCTTCTTCGCTAA
GAGCACTCTCATCGACAAGTACGACCTAAGCAACTTGCACGAGATCGCCAGCGGCGGGGCGCCGCTCAGC
AAGGAGGTAGGTGAGGCCGTGGCCAAACGCTTCCACCTACCAGGCATCCGCCAGGGCTACGGCCTGACAG
AAACAACCAGCGCCATTCTGATCACCCCCGAAGGGGACGACAAGCCTGGCGCAGTAGGCAAGGTGGTGCC
CTTCTTCGAGGCTAAGGTGGTGGACTTGGACACCGGTAAGACACTGGGTGTGAACCAGCGCGGCGAGCTG
TGCGTCCGTGGCCCCATGATCATGAGCGGCTACGTTAACAACCCCGAGGCTACAAACGCTCTCATCGACA
AGGACGGCTGGCTGCACAGCGGCGACATCGCCTACTGGGACGAGGACGAGCACTTCTTCATCGTGGACCG
GCTGAAGAGCCTGATCAAATACAAGGGCTACCAGGTAGCCCCAGCCGAACTGGAGAGCATCCTGCTGCAA
CACCCCAACATCTTCGACGCCGGGGTCGCCGGCCTGCCCGACGACGATGCCGGCGAGCTGCCCGCCGCAG
TCGTCGTGCTGGAACACGGTAAAACCATGACCGAGAAGGAGATCGTGGACTATGTGGCCAGCCAGGTTAC
AACCGCCAAGAAGCTGCGCGGTGGTGTTGTGTTCGTGGACGAGGTGCCTAAAGGACTGACCGGCAAGTTG
GACGCCCGCAAGATCCGCGAGATTCTCATTAAGGCCAAGAAGGGCGGCAAGATCGCCGTGTAATTCTAGT
TGTTTAAACGAGCTCGCTAGCAGCACTGAATTCGGTGAGGTGGGTGGATCATCTGAGGTCAGGAGTTCAA
GACCAGCCTGGCCAACATGGAGAAACTCCGTCTCTACTAAAAATACAAAAATTAACCAGGCTTGGTGGTG
TATGCCTGTAATCCCAGCTACGATATCGGCTGAGGCAGGAGAATCGCTTGATCCCAGGAAGGCAGAGGTG
GCAGTGAGCTGAGAACGCACAACTGCACTCCAGCCTGGGTGACGAGCAAAACTCCATCTCAAAACAAAAG
TTCCACAACCAGCCTGGAGTGTGTAGCCCCTTTGTCCAGGAATTTGACTAGTCAATCAGTGACACCTGGT
ACTGGCAGTTGATATCGTGGCAGCCCAGGATGGACAGCAGTGGGGAGGGAACCATTTGGCATAAGGCCGT
TGGGCTTCAGGATCAATTTTGTTGGCAAGCAGTAAAAATAAGCTATCTACCTATGGCCGTGCAAACACCA
ATCTCTCCCTGGAGTCCCAGCTACGAATTCGGCTGAGGCAGAAGGATTGCTCCCACGAGTTCTAGTGCAG
CCTGGAAAACTTAGCAAGACCCCAAGGAAATAACAAAAAACCTCTCCTTCCACATAGGCAAGCATTCTAG
AGTCGACCTGCAGGCATGCAAGCTGATCCGGCTGCTAACAAAGCCCGAAAGGAAGCTGAGTTGGCTGCTG
CCACCGCTGAGCAATAACTAGCATAACCCCTTGGGGCGGCCGCTTCGAGCAGACATGATAAGATACATTG
ATGAGTTTGGACAAACCACAACTAGAATGCAGTGAAAAAAATGCTTTATTTGTGAAATTTGTGATGCTAT
TGCTTTATTTGTAACCATTATAAGCTGCAATAAACAAGTTAACAACAACAATTGCATTCATTTTATGTTT
CAGGTTCAGGGGGAGATGTGGGAGGTTTTTTTAAGCAAGTAAAACCTCTACAAATGTGGTAAAATCGAAT
TTTAACAAAATATTAACGCTTACAATTTCCTGATGCGGTATTTTCTCCTTACGCATCTGTGCGGTATTTC
ACACCGCATACGCGGATCTGCGCAGCACCATGGCCTGAAATAACCTCTGAAAGAGGAACTTGGTTAGGTA
CCTTCTGAGGCGGAAAGAACCAGCTGTGGAATGTGTGTCAGTTAGGGTGTGGAAAGTCCCCAGGCTCCCC
AGCAGGCAGAAGTATGCAAAGCATGCATCTCAATTAGTCAGCAACCAGGTGTGGAAAGTCCCCAGGCTCC
CCAGCAGGCAGAAGTATGCAAAGCATGCATCTCAATTAGTCAGCAACCATAGTCCCGCCCCTAACTCCGC
CCATCCCGCCCCTAACTCCGCCCAGTTCCGCCCATTCTCCGCCCCATGGCTGACTAATTTTTTTTATTTA
TGCAGAGGCCGAGGCCGCCTCGGCCTCTGAGCTATTCCAGAAGTAGTGAGGAGGCTTTTTTGGAGGCCTA
GGCTTTTGCAAAAAGCTTGATTCTTCTGACACAACAGTCTCGAACCAAAGGCTGGAGCCACCATGGCTTC
CAAGGTGTACGACCCCGAGCAACGCAAACGCATGATCACTGGGCCTCAGTGGTGGGCTCGCTGCAAGCAA
ATGAACGTGCTGGACTCCTTCATCAACTACTATGATTCCGAGAAGCACGCCGAGAACGCCGTGATTTTTC
TGCATGGTAACGCTGCCTCCAGCTACCTGTGGAGGCACGTCGTGCCTCACATCGAGCCCGTGGCTAGATG
CATCATCCCTGATCTGATCGGAATGGGTAAGTCCGGCAAGAGCGGGAATGGCTCATATCGCCTCCGGGAT
CACTACAAGTACCTCACCGCTTGGTTCGAGCTGCTGAACCTTCCAAAGAAAATCATCTTTGTGGGCCACG
ACTGGGGGGCTTGTCTGGCCTTTCACTACTCCTACGAGCACCAAGACAAGATCAAGGCCATCGTCCATGC
TGAGAGTGTCGTGGACGTGATCGAGTCCTGGGACGAGTGGCCTGACATCGAGGAGGATATCGCCCTGATC
AAGAGCGAAGAGGGCGAGAAAATGGTGCTTGAGAATAACTTCTTCGTCGAGACCATGCTCCCAAGCAAGA
TCATGCGGAAACTGGAGCCTGAGGAGTTCGCTGCCTACCTGGAGCCATTCAAGGAGAAGGGCGAGGTTAG
ACGGCCTACCCTCTCCTGGCCTCGCGAGATCCCTCTCGTTAAGGGAGGCAAGCCCGACGTCGTCCAGATT
GTCCGCAACTACAACGCCTACCTTCGGGCCAGCGACGATCTGCCTAAGATGTTCATCGAGTCCGACCCTG
GGTTCTTTTCCAACGCTATTGTCGAGGGAGCTAAGAAGTTCCCTAACACCGAGTTCGTGAAGGTGAAGGG
CCTCCACTTCAGCCAGGAGGACGCTCCAGATGAAATGGGTAAGTACATCAAGAGCTTCGTGGAGCGCGTG
CTGAAGAACGAGCAGACCGGTGGTGGGAGCGGAGGTGGCGGATCAGGTGGCGGAGGCTCCGGAGGGATTG
AACAAGATGGATTGCACGCAGGTTCTCCGGCCGCTTGGGTGGAGAGGCTATTCGGCTATGACTGGGCACA
ACAGACAATCGGCTGCTCTGATGCCGCCGTGTTCCGGCTGTCAGCGCAGGGGCGCCCGGTTCTTTTTGTC
AAGACCGACCTGTCCGGTGCCCTGAATGAACTGCAGGACGAGGCAGCGCGGCTATCGTGGCTGGCCACGA
CGGGCGTTCCTTGCGCAGCTGTGCTCGACGTTGTCACTGAAGCGGGAAGGGACTGGCTGCTATTGGGCGA
AGTGCCGGGGCAGGATCTCCTGTCATCTCACCTTGCTCCTGCCGAGAAAGTATCCATCATGGCTGATGCA
ATGCGGCGGCTGCATACGCTTGATCCGGCTACCTGCCCATTCGACCACCAAGCGAAACATCGCATCGAGC
GAGCACGTACTCGGATGGAAGCCGGTCTTGTCGATCAGGATGATCTGGACGAAGAGCATCAGGGGCTCGC
GCCAGCCGAACTGTTCGCCAGGCTCAAGGCGCGCATGCCCGACGGCGAGGATCTCGTCGTGACCCATGGC
GATGCCTGCTTGCCGAATATCATGGTGGAAAATGGCCGCTTTTCTGGATTCATCGACTGTGGCCGGCTGG
GTGTGGCGGACCGCTATCAGGACATAGCGTTGGCTACCCGTGATATTGCTGAAGAGCTTGGCGGCGAATG
GGCTGACCGCTTCCTCGTGCTTTACGGTATCGCCGCTCCCGATTCGCAGCGCATCGCCTTCTATCGCCTT
CTTGACGAGTTCTTCTGAGCGGGACTCTGGGGTTCGAAATGACCGACCAAGCGACGCCCAACCTGCCATC
ACGATGGCCGCAATAAAATATCTTTATTTTCATTACATCTGTGTGTTGGTTTTTTGTGTGAATCGATAGC
GATAAGGATCCTCTTTGCGCTTGCGTTTTCCCTTGTCCAGATAGCCCAGTAGCTGACATTCATCCGGGGT
CAGCACCGTTTCTGCGGACTGGCTTTCTACGTAATGGTTTCTTAGACGTCAGGTGGCACTTTTCGGGGAA
ATGTGCGCGGAACCCCTATTTGTTTATTTTTCTAAATACATTCAAATATGTATCCGCTCATGAGACAATA
ACCCTGATAAATGCTTCAATAATATTGAAAAAGGAAGAGTATGAGTATTCAACATTTCCGTGTCGCCCTT
ATTCCCTTTTTTGCGGCATTTTGCCTTCCTGTTTTTGCTCACCCAGAAACGCTGGTGAAAGTAAAAGATG
CTGAAGATCAGTTGGGTGCACGAGTGGGTTACATCGAACTGGATCTCAACAGCGGTAAGATCCTTGAGAG
TTTTCGCCCCGAAGAACGTTTTCCAATGATGAGCACTTTCAAAGTTCTGCTATGTGGCGCGGTATTATCC
CGTATTGACGCCGGGCAAGAGCAACTCGGTCGCCGCATACACTATTCTCAGAATGACTTGGTTGAGTACT
CACCAGTCACAGAAAAGCATCTTACGGATGGCATGACAGTAAGAGAATTATGCAGTGCTGCCATAACCAT
GAGTGATAACACTGCGGCCAACTTACTTCTGACAACTATCGGAGGACCGAAGGAGCTAACCGCTTTTTTG
CACAACATGGGGGATCATGTAACTCGCCTTGATCGTTGGGAACCGGAGCTGAATGAAGCCATACCAAACG
ACGAGCGTGACACCACGATGCCTGTAGCAATGGCAACAACGTTGCGCAAACTATTAACTGGCGAACTACT
TACTCTAGCTTCCCGGCAACAATTAATAGACTGGATGGAGGCGGATAAAGTTGCAGGACCACTTCTGCGC
TCGGCCCTTCCGGCTGGCTGGTTTATTGCTGATAAATCTGGAGCCGGTGAGCGTGGGTCTCGCGGTATCA
TTGCAGCACTGGGGCCAGATGGTAAGCCCTCCCGTATCGTAGTTATCTACACGACGGGGAGTCAGGCAAC
TATGGATGAACGAAATAGACAGATCGCTGAGATAGGTGCCTCACTGATTAAGCATTGGTAATTCGAAATG
ACCGACCAAGCGACGCCCAACCGGTATCAGCTCACTCAAAGGCGGTAATACGGTTATCCACAGAATCAGG
GGATAACGCAGGAAAGAACATGTGAGCAAAAGGCCAGCAAAAGGCCAGGAACCGTAAAAAGGCCGCGTTG
CTGGCGTTTTTCCATAGGCTCCGCCCCCCTGACGAGCATCACAAAAATCGACGCTCAAGTCAGAGGTGGC
GAAACCCGACAGGACTATAAAGATACCAGGCGTTTCCCCCTGGAAGCTCCCTCGTGCGCTCTCCTGTTCC
GACCCTGCCGCTTACCGGATACCTGTCCGCCTTTCTCCCTTCGGGAAGCGTGGCGCTTTCTCATAGCTCA
CGCTGTAGGTATCTCAGTTCGGTGTAGGTCGTTCGCTCCAAGCTGGGCTGTGTGCACGAACCCCCCGTTC
AGCCCGACCGCTGCGCCTTATCCGGTAACTATCGTCTTGAGTCCAACCCGGTAAGACACGACTTATCGCC
ACTGGCAGCAGCCACTGGTAACAGGATTAGCAGAGCGAGGTATGTAGGCGGTGCTACAGAGTTCTTGAAG
TGGTGGCCTAACTACGGCTACACTAGAAGGACAGTATTTGGTATCTGCGCTCTGCTGAAGCCAGTTACCT
TCGGAAAAAGAGTTGGTAGCTCTTGATCCGGCAAACAAACCACCGCTGGTAGCGGTGGTTTTTTTGTTTG
CAAGCAGCAGATTACGCGCAGAAAAAAAGGATTTCAAGAAGATCCTTTGATCTTTTCTACGGGGTCTGAC
GCTCAGTGGAACGAAAACTCACGTTAAGGGATTTTGGTCATGAGATTATCAAAAAGGATCTTCACCTAGA
TCCTTTTATAGTCCGGAAATACAGGAACGCACGCTGGATGGCCCTTCGCTGGGATGGTGAAACCATGAAA
AATGGCAGCTTCAGTGGATTAAGTGGGGGTAATGTGGCCTGTACCCTCTGGTTGCATAGGTATTCATACG
GTTAAAATTTATCAGGCGCGATTGCGGCAGTTTTTCGGGTGGTTTGTTGCCATTTTTACCTGTCTGCTGC
CGTGATCGCGCTGAACGCGTTTTAGCGGTGCGTACAATTAAGGGATTATGGTAAATCCACTTACTGTCTG
CCCTCGTAGCCATCGAGATAAACCGCAGTACTCCGGCC
